>Addgene plasmid #89618 | pET21a - APX | addgene full sequence | sequence record 176685 | Addgene NGS Result
ATGGCTAGCATGACTGGTGGACAGCAAATGGGTCGCGGATCCGAATTCATGTCCTGCGGAGACGCAAAGC
TCAACCACCCGGCGCCCGACTTCAATGAGACGGCGCTGATGCCCAACGGCACCTTCAAGAAGGTGGCTCT
CACCTCCTACAAGGGCAAGTGGCTGGTGCTCTTCTTCTACCCGATGGACTTCACCTTCGTCTGCCCCACA
GAGATCTGCCAATTCTCGGACCGTGTGAAGGAGTTCTCTGACATTGGCTGCGAGGTGCTTGCCTGCTCCA
TGGACAGCGAGTACTCCCATCTGGCCTGGACAAGCATTGAGCGCAAGCGTGGCGGACTTGGCCAGATGAA
CATCCCCATTCTTGCCGACAAGACCAAGTGCATCATGAAGTCGTATGGTGTGCTGAAGGAGGAGGATGGC
GTGGCGTACCGTGGCCTTTTCATCATCGACCCGAAGCAGAACCTGCGGCAGATCACCGTCAACGACCTCC
CCGTTGGCCGCGACGTGGACGAGGCCCTTCGCCTTGTGAAGGCGTTCCAGTTCGTGGAGAAGCATGGCGA
GGTGTGCCCCGCCAACTGGAAGCCCGGTGACAAGACGATGAAGCCGGATCCCGAAAAGTCCAAGGAGTAC
TTTGGTGCTGTCGCGGCGGCCGCACTCGAGCACCACCACCACCACCACTGAGATCCGGCTGCTAACAAAG
CCCGAAAGGAAGCTGAGTTGGCTGCTGCCACCGCTGAGCAATAACTAGCATAACCCCTTGGGGCCTCTAA
ACGGGTCTTGAGGGGTTTTTTGCTGAAAGGAGGAACTATATCCGGATTGGCGAATGGG
[124 nt withheld, positions 829-952]
C
[91 nt withheld, positions 954-1044]
A
[49 nt withheld, positions 1046-1094]
CCTTTGACGTTGGAGTCCACGTTCTTT
[37 nt withheld, positions 1122-1158]
ACCCTATCTCGGTCTATTCTTTTGATTTATAAGGGATTTTGCCGATTTCGGCCTATTGGTTAAAAAATGA
GCTGATTTAACAAAAATTTAACGCGAATTTTAACAAAATATTAACGCTTACAATTTAGGTGGCACTTTTC
GGGGAAATGTGCGCGGAACCCCTATTTGTTTATTTTTCTAAATACATTCAAATATGTATCCGCTCATGAG
ACAATAACCCTGATAAATGCTTCAATAATATTGAAAAAGGAAGAGTATGAGTATTCAACATTTCCGTGTC
GCCCTTATTCCCTTTTTTGCGGCATTTTGCCTTCCTGTTTTTGCTCACCCAGAAACGCTGGTGAAAGTAA
AAGATGCTGAAGATCAGTTGGGTGCACGAGTGGGTTACATCGAACTGGATCTCAACAGCGGTAAGATCCT
TGAGAGTTTTCGCCCCGAAGAACGTTTTCCAATGATGAGCACTTTTAAAGTTCTGCTATGTGGCGCGGTA
TTATCCCGTATTGACGCCGGGCAAGAGCAACTCGGTCGCCGCATACACTATTCTCAGAATGACTTGGTTG
AGTACTCACCAGTCACAGAAAAGCATCTTACGGATGGCATGACAGTAAGAGAATTATGCAGTGCTGCCAT
AACCATGAGTGATAACACTGCGGCCAACTTACTTCTGACAACGATCGGAGGACCGAAGGAGCTAACCGCT
TTTTTGCACAACATGGGGGATCATGTAACTCGCCTTGATCGTTGGGAACCGGAGCTGAATGAAGCCATAC
CAAACGACGAGCGTGACACCACGATGCCTGCAGCAATGGCAACAACGTTGCGCAAACTATTAACTGGCGA
ACTACTTACTCTAGCTTCCCGGCAACAATTAATAGACTGGATGGAGGCGGATAAAGTTGCAGGACCACTT
CTGCGCTCGGCCCTTCCGGCTGGCTGGTTTATTGCTGATAAATCTGGAGCCGGTGAGCGTGGGTCTCGCG
GTATCATTGCAGCACTGGGGCCAGATGGTAAGCCCTCCCGTATCGTAGTTATCTACACGACGGGGAGTCA
GGCAACTATGGATGAACGAAATAGACAGATCGCTGAGATAGGTGCCTCACTGATTAAGCATTGGTAACTG
TCAGACCAAGTTTACTCATATATACTTTAGATTGATTTAAAACTTCATTTTTAATTTAAAAGGATCTAGG
TGAAGATCCTTTTTGATAATCTCATGACCAAAATCCCTTAACGTGAGTTTTCGTTCCACTGAGCGTCAGA
CCCCGTAGAAAAGATCAAAGGATCTTCTTGAGATCCTTTTTTTCTGCGCGTAATCTGCTGCTTGCAAACA
AAAAAACCACCGCTACCAGCGGTGGTTTGTTTGCCGGATCAAGAGCTACCAACTCTTTTTCCGAAGGTAA
CTGGCTTCAGCAGAGCGCAGATACCAAATACTGTCCTTCTAGTGTAGCCGTAGTTAGGCCACCACTTCAA
GAACTCTGTAGCACCGCCTACATACCTCGCTCTGCTAATCCTGTTACCAGTGGCTGCTGCCAGTGGCGAT
AAGTCGTGTCTTACCGGGTTGGACTCAAGACGATAGTTACCGGATAAGGCGCAGCGGTCGGGCTGAACGG
GGGGTTCGTGCACACAGCCCAGCTTGGAGCGAACGACCTACACCGAACTGAGATACCTACAGCGTGAGCT
ATGAGAAAGCGCCACGCTTCCCGAAGGGAGAAAGGCGGACAGGTATCCGGTAAGCGGCAGGGTCGGAACA
GGAGAGCGCACGAGGGAGCTTCCAGGGGGAAACGCCTGGTATCTTTATAGTCCTGTCGGGTTTCGCCACC
TCTGACTTGAGCGTCGATTTTTGTGATGCTCGTCAGGGGGGCGGAGCCTATGGAAAAACGCCAGCAACGC
GGCCTTTTTACGGTTCCTGGCCTTTTGCTGGCCTTTTGCTCACATGTTCTTTCCTGCGTTATCCCCTGAT
TCTGTGGATAACCGTATTACCGCCTTTGAGTGAGCTGATACCGCTCGCCGCAGCCGAACGACCGAGCGCA
GCGAGTCAGTGAGCGAGGAAGCGGAAGAGCGCCTGATGCGGTATTTTCTCCTTACGCATCTGTGCGGTAT
TTCACACCGCAATGGTGCACTCTCAGTACAATCTGCTCTGATGCCGCATAGTTAAGCCAGTATACACTCC
GCTATCGCTACGTGACTGGGTCATGGCTGCGCCCCGACACCCGCCAACACCCGCTGACGCGCCCTGACGG
GCTTGTCTGCTCCCGGCATCCGCTTACAGACAAGCTGTGACCGTCTCCGGGAGCTGCATGTGTCAGAGGT
TTTCACCGTCATCACCGAAACGCGCGAGGCAGCTGCGGTAAAGCTCATCAGCGTGGTCGTGAAGCGATTC
ACAGATGTCTGCCTGTTCATCCGCGTCCAGCTCGTTGAGTTTCTCCAGAAGCGTTAATGTCTGGCTTCTG
ATAAAGCGGGCCATGTTAAGGGCGGTTTTTTCCTGTTTGGTCACTGATGCCTCCGTGTAAGGGGGATTTC
TGTTCATGGGGGTAATGATACCGATGAAACGAGAGAGGATGCTCACGATACGGGTTACTGATGATGAACA
TGCCCGGTTACTGGAACGTTGTGAGGGTAAACAACTGGCGGTATGGATGCGGCGGGACCAGAGAAAAATC
ACTCAGGGTCAATGCCAGCGCTTCGTTAATACAGATGTAGGTGTTCCACAGGGTAGCCAGCAGCATCCTG
CGATGCAGATCCGGAACATAATGGTGCAGGGCGCTGACTTCCGCGTTTCCAGACTTTACGAAACACGGAA
ACCGAAGACCATTCATGTTGTTGCTCAGGTCGCAGACGTTTTGCAGCAGCAGTCGCTTCACGTTCGCTCG
CGTATCGGTGATTCATTCTGCTAACCAGTAAGGCAACCCCGCCAGCCTAGCCGGGTCCTCAACGACAGGA
GCACGATCATGCGCACCCGTGGGGCCGCCATGCCGGCGATAATGGCCTGCTTCTCGCCGAAACGTTTGGT
GGCGGGACCAGTGACGAAGGCTTGAGCGAGGGCGTGCAAGATTCCGAATACCGCAAGCGACAGGCCGATC
ATCGTCGCGCTCCAGCGAAAGCGGTCCTCGCCGAAAATGACCCAGAGCGCTGCCGGCACCTGTCCTACGA
GTTGCATGATAAAGAAGACAGTCATAAGTGCGGCGACGATAGTCATGCCCCGCGCCCACCGGAAGGAGCT
GACTGGGTTGAAGGCTCTCAAGGGCATCGGTCGAGATCCCGGTGCCTAATGAGTGAGCTAACTTACATTA
ATTGCGTTGCGCTCACTGCCCGCTTTCCAGTCGGGAAACCTGTCGTGCCAGCTGCATTAATGAATCGGCC
AACGCGCGGGGAGAGGCGGTTTGCGTATTGGGCGCCAGGGTGGTTTTTCTTTTCACCAGTGAGACGGGCA
ACAGCTGATTGCCCTTCACCGCCTGGCCCTGAGAGAGTTGCAGCAAGCGGTCCACGCTGGTTTGCCCCAG
CAGGCGAAAATCCTGTTTGATGGTGGTTAACGGCGGGATATAACATGAGCTGTCTTCGGTATCGTCGTAT
CCCACTACCGAGATATCCGCACCAACGCGCAGCCCGGACTCGGTAATGGCGCGCATTGCGCCCAGCGCCA
TCTGATCGTTGGCAACCAGCATCGCAGTGGGAACGATGCCCTCATTCAGCATTTGCATGGTTTGTTGAAA
ACCGGACATGGCACTCCAGTCGCCTTCCCGTTCCGCTATCGGCTGAATTTGATTGCGAGTGAGATATTTA
TGCCAGCCAGCCAGACGCAGACGCGCCGAGACAGAACTTAATGGGCCCGCTAACAGCGCGATTTGCTGGT
GACCCAATGCGACCAGATGCTCCACGCCCAGTCGCGTACCGTCTTCATGGGAGAAAATAATACTGTTGAT
GGGTGTCTGGTCAGAGACATCAAGAAATAACGCCGGAACATTAGTGCAGGCAGCTTCCACAGCAATGGCA
TCCTGGTCATCCAGCGGATAGTTAATGATCAGCCCACTGACGCGTTGCGCGAGAAGATTGTGCACCGCCG
CTTTACAGGCTTCGACGCCGCTTCGTTCTACCATCGACACCACCACGCTGGCACCCAGTTGATCGGCGCG
AGATTTAATCGCCGCGACAATTTGCGACGGCGCGTGCAGGGCCAGACTGGAGGTGGCAACGCCAATCAGC
AACGACTGTTTGCCCGCCAGTTGTTGTGCCACGCGGTTGGGAATGTAATTCAGCTCCGCCATCGCCGCTT
CCACTTTTTCCCGCGTTTTCGCAGAAACGTGGCTGGCCTGGTTCACCACGCGGGAAACGGTCTGATAAGA
GACACCGGCATACTCTGCGACATCGTATAACGTTACTGGTTTCACATTCACCACCCTGAATTGACTCTCT
TCCGGGCGCTATCATGCCATACCGCGAAAGGTTTTGCGCCATTCGATGGTGTCCGGGATCTCGACGCTCT
CCCTTATGCGACTCCTGCATTAGGAAGCAGCCCAGTAGTAGGTTGAGGCCGTTGAGCACCGCCGCCGCAA
GGAATGGTGCATGCAAGGAGATGGCGCCCAACAGTCCCCCGGCCACGGGGCCTGCCACCATACCCACGCC
GAAACAAGCGCTCATGAGCCCGAAGTGGCGAGCCCGATCTTCCCCATCGGTGATGTCGGCGATATAGGCG
CCAGCAACCGCACCTGTGGCGCCGGTGATGCCGGCCACGATGCGTCCGGCGTAGAGGATCGAGATCTCGA
TCCCGCGAAATTAATACGACTCACTATAGGGGAATTGTGAGCGGATAACAATTCCCCTCTAGAAATAATT
TTGTTTAACTTTAAGAAGGAGATATACAT
Features (pLannotate 1.2.2; 20 found; start..end, strand, type, name):
      1..33      +  CDS            T7 tag (gene 10 leader): leader peptide from bacteriophage T7 gene 10 promotes efficient translation in E. coli
     49..633     +  CDS            PRDX1: PRDX1_MYOLU - Also known as PAG. Experimental evidence at protein level: Swiss-Prot protein existence level 1. Thiol-specific peroxidase that catalyzes the reduction of hydrogen peroxide and organic hydroperoxides to water and alcohols, respectively. Plays a role in cell protection against oxidative stress by detoxifying peroxides and as sensor of hydrogen peroxide-mediated signaling events. Might participate in the signaling cascades of growth factors and tumor necrosis factor-alpha by regulating the intracellular concentrations of H(2)O(2) (By similarity). Reduces an intramolecular disulfide
    661..678     +  CDS            9xHis (fragment): 9xHis affinity tag
    688..737     +  CDS            SET1 (fragment): solubility-enhancement tag derived from T7 phage gene 10B
    745..792     +  terminator     T7 terminator: transcription terminator for bacteriophage T7 RNA polymerase
    829..1257    +  rep_origin     f1 ori (sequence partly withheld): f1 bacteriophage origin of replication; arrow indicates direction of (+) strand synthesis
   1310..1414    +  promoter       AmpR promoter: bla
   1415..2275    +  CDS            AmpR: β-lactamase; bla; confers resistance to ampicillin, carbenicillin, and related antibiotics
   2446..3034    +  rep_origin     ori: high-copy-number ColE1/pMB1/pBR322/pUC origin of replication
   3220..3359    -  misc_feature   bom: basis of mobility region from pBR322
   3461..3652    -  CDS            rop: Rop protein, which maintains plasmids at low copy number; rop
   3669..4049    +  CDS            YPB1_ECOLX: Protein predicted: Swiss-Prot protein existence level 4. From Escherichia coli.
   4121..4412    -  CDS            TcR (fragment): tetracycline efflux protein; tet; confers resistance to tetracycline
   4427..4448    -  protein_bind   CAP binding site: CAP binding activates transcription in the presence of cAMP. E. coli catabolite activator protein
   4461..5543    -  CDS            lacI: lac repressor; lacI; The lac repressor binds to the lac operator to inhibit transcription in E. coli. This inhibition can be relieved by adding lactose or isopropyl-β-D-thiogalactopyranoside (IPTG).
   5544..5621    -  promoter       lacI promoter: lacI
   5629..5908    -  CDS            TcR (fragment): tetracycline efflux protein; tet; confers resistance to tetracycline
   5930..5948    +  promoter       T7 promoter: promoter for bacteriophage T7 RNA polymerase
   5949..5973    +  protein_bind   lac operator: The lac repressor binds to the lac operator to inhibit transcription in E. coli. This inhibition can be relieved by adding lactose or isopropyl-β-D-thiogalactopyranoside (IPTG). lac repressor encoded by lacI
   5988..6010    +  RBS            RBS: efficient ribosome binding site from bacteriophage T7 gene 10 (Olins and Rangwala, 1989)
