[The description below was written by a language model from this plasmid's Addgene catalogue record and pLannotate feature annotations shown in this document.]
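Description:
pET21a - APX is a bacterial expression plasmid built on the pET21a backbone for IPTG-inducible production of a Trypanosoma cruzi antioxidant enzyme in E. coli. The catalogue entry describes this enzyme as ascorbate-dependent tryparedoxin peroxidase (APX). Expression is driven by a T7 promoter followed directly by a lac operator and the strong T7 gene 10 ribosome binding site. Transcription therefore needs a host that supplies T7 RNA polymerase. It is held off by the lac repressor, encoded on the plasmid by lacI under its own promoter, until IPTG is added. The open reading frame begins with the backbone's T7 tag (the gene 10 leader, which promotes efficient translation), continues through the insert, and ends in a C-terminal six-histidine tag for metal-affinity purification. A T7 terminator lies downstream.

The plasmid is maintained through a ColE1/pMB1-type origin and selected with ampicillin via the bla gene. The backbone also carries the rop and bom regions from pBR322, remnants of the tetracycline resistance gene, and an f1 origin for single-stranded DNA production. The record lists the plasmid as high copy, although rop normally moderates copy number.

The catalogue and the sequenced plasmid do not fully agree. The catalogue gives an insert of 987 bp. In the 6,017 nt sequence, however, the annotated coding region between the two tags is only about 585 bp, and it is matched by homology to a peroxiredoxin (PRDX1-like thiol peroxidase). This fits a tryparedoxin peroxidase-type enzyme better than a classical haem ascorbate peroxidase, so users should confirm the insert's identity against the sequence. The recombinant protein is intended for purification and biochemical study, and the associated work concerns the killing of intracellular parasites by cytotoxic lymphocytes.
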