Addgene plasmid #89618: pET21a - APX
Purpose: Expresses recombinant 6HIS tagged T. cruzi ascorbate-dependent tryparedoxin peroxidase protein in E. coli upon IPTG induction
Depositing lab: Judy Lieberman. Depositing organization: Boston Children's Hospital. Publication: Killer lymphocytes use granulysin, perforin and granzymes to kill intracellular parasites. Dotiwala F, Mulik S, Polidoro RB, Ansara JA, Burleigh BA, Walch M, Gazzinelli RT, Lieberman J. Nat Med. 2016 Feb;22(2):210-6. doi: 10.1038/nm.4023. Epub 2016 Jan 11. PubMed 26752517.
Backbone
  Vector backbone: pET21a
  Backbone size w/o insert (bp): 5500
  Vector type: Bacterial Expression
Growth in bacteria
  Bacterial resistance: Ampicillin, 100 μg/mL
  Growth temperature: 37°C
  Growth strain: DH5alpha
  Copy number: High Copy
Gene/Insert
  Gene/Insert name: Ascorbate dependent Tryparedoxin peroxidase (alt name: APX)
  Species: T. cruzi
  Insert size (bp): 987
  GenBank ID: Tc00.1047053506193.60 Tc00.1047053506193.60
  Tag / fusion protein: 6HIS (C terminal on insert); T7 tag (gene 10 leader) (N terminal on backbone)
Terms and licenses: Academic/Nonprofit Terms; Industry Terms: Not Available to Industry
How to cite: pET21a - APX was a gift from Judy Lieberman (Addgene plasmid # 89618 ; http://n2t.net/addgene:89618 ; RRID:Addgene_89618)
